>Addgene plasmid #31810 | pJRT.Agro.CLCrVA.010 | depositor full sequence | sequence record 47497 | pJRT.Agro.CLCrVA.010 sequence 12124 bps
AATTCGAGCTCCACTTGGGATAGGTTAAGAAAATATGTCTGGCTTGTAAACGAAAAGAATCGGGGTTTCT
AGGCATTTTTTAAATAGTGACCCAGGACTCAAAAACTAGCTCTCAACTTCTCTCATATGTTGTGGAGTCT
GGAGTCCTTTATATATGTTTACGCTATAGAAGGCATTTGGGGACTCTCCCGGGCCCACCATAGGACTCCA
TACCGCGGCCATCTATATAATATTACTGATGGCCGCGCGGATTTTGGAGCCCCCTTTTGTCGTTAGCGCG
ACCTTTAATTCAAATTAAAGGTTGCTTTTTTCTATCGTCCAATCATTTTGCGCCTGACTAGCCTAGATAT
TAGCAACAACTTCGCGACTAAGTTGTTGACCGTCAAGTATAAATTAATGGGCTTATGGCCTAATGGGTAT
AGAGCAAAATGGCATGCAGTAAAGGAGAAGAACTTTTCACTGGAGTTGTCCCAATTCTTGTTGAATTAGA
TGGTGATGTTAATGGGCACAAATTTTCTGTCAGTGGAGAGGGTGAAGGTGATGCAACATACGGAAAACTT
ACCCTTAAATTTATTTGCACTACTGGAAAACTACCTGTTCCATGGCCAACACTTGTCACTACTTTCACTT
ATGGTGTTCAATGCTTTTCAAGATACCCAGATCATATGAAGCGGCACGACTTCTTCAAGAGCGCCATGCC
TGAGGGATACGTGCAGGAGAGGACCATCTCTTTCAAGGACGACGGGAACTACAAGACACGTGCTGAAGTC
AAGTTTGAGGGAGACACCCTCGTCAACAGGATCGAGCTTAAGGGAATCGATTTCAAGGAGGACGGAAACA
TCCTCGGCCACAAGTTGGAATACAACTACAACTCCCACAACGTATACATCACGGCAGACAAACAAAAGAA
TGGAATCAAAGCTAACTTCAAAATTAGACACAACATTGAAGATGGAAGCGTTCAACTAGCAGACCATTAT
CAACAAAATACTCCAATTGGCGATGGCCCTGTCCTTTTACCAGACAACCATTACCTGTCCACACAATCTG
CCCTTTCGAAAGATCCCAACGAAAAGAGAGACCACATGGTCCTTCTTGAGTTTGTAACAGCTGCTGGGAT
TACACATGGCATGGATGAACTATACAAAGATCCATAATCCTGTGTATGCAACGTTGAAAATTCGGATCTA
TTTTTACGATTCGATCATGAATTAATAAAATTTAAATTTTATTGAATGATTTTCTAGTACATAACTGACA
TACGACTTATCAGTTGCGAAACGAACAGCTCTAATTACATTGTTAAGTGAAATTACGCCTAATTCGTCTA
AGTACAACATAACCAACTGTTTAAACCTAATTAAATAAGTCGACCCAGAAGCTGTCAGAGATGTCGTCCA
GACTTGGAAGTTCAGGTAAGCTTTGTGGAGATGCAACGCTCTCCGTAAGTTGTGGTTGAATCGGATCTGG
ACGTGGTATATACGCGTCCTGGTGTATAGCAGATCCTCTACTCCGTATATCTTGAAATATAGGGGATTTA
TTATCTCCCAGATATACACGCCATTCTCTGCCTGACGTGCAGTGATGATTTCCCCTGTGCGTGAATCCAT
GACCGGTGCAGCCTATGTGGAAGTATATGGTGCACCCACAGTTTAGATCAATGCGTCGTCGTCTAATCGC
CCTCCTCTTGGCTTGCCTGTGTGCCTTCTTGATAGAGGGGGGCGTCGAGAGTGATGAAGATAACATTCTT
GAGAGTCCAATGTTTGAGCGACGCATTTTCCGCTTTATCCAGGAAATCTTTATAGCTGGATCCCTCGCCT
GGATTGCAAAGCACGATTGAAGGGATCCCTCCTTTAATTTGAACTGGTTTCCCGTACTTGCAATTTGACT
GCCAGTCTTTTTGGGCCCCAAGAAGCTCTTTCCAATGCTTTAGCTTTAGGTATTGCGGTGCTACGTCATC
AATGACGTTATAGGCAACATTATTCGAGTACACTCGATTATTGAAGTCCAGGTGTCCACTGAGGTAATTA
TGTGGGCCTAAAGCACGAGCCCACATCGTCTTGCCCGTTCTAGAATCACCTTCCACTATGAGACTAACTG
GTCTTACAGGCCGCGCAGCGGGACCCATTCCAAAATAATCATCCGCCCATTCTTGCATCTGTTCAGGAAC
GTTAGTGAAAGAGGAAAGTGGAAATGGAGGGACCCATTGTTCAGGCGCCTTTTTGAAAAGGCGTTCCAAG
TTCGCTGTAATGTTATGGTAACTCACGATGAACGCCCTTGGATCTCCGGCCCGGATAATTGCAAGAGCTT
CCGCCAAACTAGGTGCATTGATGGCGTTATAATAGACGTCGTCTTTATTCTTCTTTGTACCCCCAGGCAC
TTTGAACTGTCCGGATTCACAACAATCGCCGTCTTTGGTGATGTAATTCTTGACGGCGTTGGCGTCTTTG
GCTGCTTGTATGTTTGGGTGAAAATTGGTCGACCTTCTGGGGTGAGTAAGGTCGAAAAATCTCTTATTCT
TGATGTTGGACTTTCCAGAGAGTTGGATGAGACAGTGAAGGTGTGGGAATCCGTCCGAGTGCTCCTCTCT
GGCAACTCGAATATATGTTGGTTTGACGACTGACCATGATAAGGTTTGAAGCATTTGAAGAGCTTCATTT
TTTGGGATATCGCACTTGGGATAGGTTAAGAAAATATGTCTGGCTTGTAAACGAAAAGAATCGGGGTTTC
TAGGCATTTTTTAAATAGTGACCCAGGACTCAAAAACTAGCTCTCAACTTCTCTCATATGTTGTGGAGTC
TGGAGTCCTTTATATATGTTTACGCTATAGAAGGCATTTGGGGACTCTCCCGGGCCCACCATAGGACTCC
ATACCGCGGCCATCTATATAATATTACTGATGGCCGCGCGGATTTTGGAGCCCCCTTTTGTCGTTAGCGC
GACCTTTAATTCAAATTAAAGGTTGCTTTTTTCTATCGTCCGATCATTTTGCGCCTGACTAGCCTAGATA
TTAGCAACAACTTCGCGGCTAAGTTGTTGACCGTCAAGTATAAATTAATGGGCTTATGGCCCAATGGGTA
TAGAGCAAAATGCCCAAGCGTGATGCCCCGTGGCGCTTATTAGCGGGTACGTCTAAGGTAAGTCGAAATG
CCAACTACTCTCCCTTGAGAGTATTGGGCCCTAAAGTTAATAAGGGACCTCGACCTGCAGGCATGCAAGC
TTGGCACTGGCCGTCGTTTTACAACGTCGTGACTGGGAAAACCCTGGCGTTACCCAACTTAATCGCCTTG
CAGCACATCCCCCTTTCGCCAGCTGGCGTAATAGCGAAGAGGCCCGCACCGATCGCCCTTCCCAACAGTT
GCGCAGCCTGAATGGCGAATGCTAGAGCAGCTTGAGCTTGGATCAGATTGTCGTTTCCCGCCTTCAGTTT
AAACTATCAGTGTTTGACAGGATATATTGGCGGGTAAACCTAAGAGAAAAGAGCGTTTATTAGAATAACG
GATATTTAAAAGGGCGTGAAAAGGTTTATCCGTTCGTCCATTTGTATGTGCATGCCAACCACAGGGTTCC
CCTCGGGATCAAAGTACTTTGATCCAACCCCTCCGCTGCTATAGTGCAGTCGGCTTCTGACGTTCAGTGC
AGCCGTCTTCTGAAAACGACATGTCGCACAAGTCCTAAGTTACGCGACAGGCTGCCGCCCTGCCCTTTTC
CTGGCGTTTTCTTGTCGCGTGTTTTAGTCGCATAAAGTAGAATACTTGCGACTAGAACCGGAGACATTAC
GCCATGAACAAGAGCGCCGCCGCTGGCCTGCTGGGCTATGCCCGCGTCAGCACCGACGACCAGGACTTGA
CCAACCAACGGGCCGAACTGCACGCGGCCGGCTGCACCAAGCTGTTTTCCGAGAAGATCACCGGCACCAG
GCGCGACCGCCCGGAGCTGGCCAGGATGCTTGACCACCTACGCCCTGGCGACGTTGTGACAGTGACCAGG
CTAGACCGCCTGGCCCGCAGCACCCGCGACCTACTGGACATTGCCGAGCGCATCCAGGAGGCCGGCGCGG
GCCTGCGTAGCCTGGCAGAGCCGTGGGCCGACACCACCACGCCGGCCGGCCGCATGGTGTTGACCGTGTT
CGCCGGCATTGCCGAGTTCGAGCGTTCCCTAATCATCGACCGCACCCGGAGCGGGCGCGAGGCCGCCAAG
GCCCGAGGCGTGAAGTTTGGCCCCCGCCCTACCCTCACCCCGGCACAGATCGCGCACGCCCGCGAGCTGA
TCGACCAGGAAGGCCGCACCGTGAAAGAGGCGGCTGCACTGCTTGGCGTGCATCGCTCGACCCTGTACCG
CGCACTTGAGCGCAGCGAGGAAGTGACGCCCACCGAGGCCAGGCGGCGCGGTGCCTTCCGTGAGGACGCA
TTGACCGAGGCCGACGCCCTGGCGGCCGCCGAGAATGAACGCCAAGAGGAACAAGCATGAAACCGCACCA
GGACGGCCAGGACGAACCGTTTTTCATTACCGAAGAGATCGAGGCGGAGATGATCGCGGCCGGGTACGTG
TTCGAGCCGCCCGCGCACGTCTCAACCGTGCGGCTGCATGAAATCCTGGCCGGTTTGTCTGATGCCAAGC
TGGCGGCCTGGCCGGCCAGCTTGGCCGCTGAAGAAACCGAGCGCCGCCGTCTAAAAAGGTGATGTGTATT
TGAGTAAAACAGCTTGCGTCATGCGGTCGCTGCGTATATGATGCGATGAGTAAATAAACAAATACGCAAG
GGGAACGCATGAAGGTTATCGCTGTACTTAACCAGAAAGGCGGGTCAGGCAAGACGACCATCGCAACCCA
TCTAGCCCGCGCCCTGCAACTCGCCGGGGCCGATGTTCTGTTAGTCGATTCCGATCCCCAGGGCAGTGCC
CGCGATTGGGCGGCCGTGCGGGAAGATCAACCGCTAACCGTTGTCGGCATCGACCGCCCGACGATTGACC
GCGACGTGAAGGCCATCGGCCGGCGCGACTTCGTAGTGATCGACGGAGCGCCCCAGGCGGCGGACTTGGC
TGTGTCCGCGATCAAGGCAGCCGACTTCGTGCTGATTCCGGTGCAGCCAAGCCCTTACGACATATGGGCC
ACCGCCGACCTGGTGGAGCTGGTTAAGCAGCGCATTGAGGTCACGGATGGAAGGCTACAAGCGGCCTTTG
TCGTGTCGCGGGCGATCAAAGGCACGCGCATCGGCGGTGAGGTTGCCGAGGCGCTGGCCGGGTACGAGCT
GCCCATTCTTGAGTCCCGTATCACGCAGCGCGTGAGCTACCCAGGCACTGCCGCCGCCGGCACAACCGTT
CTTGAATCAGAACCCGAGGGCGACGCTGCCCGCGAGGTCCAGGCGCTGGCCGCTGAAATTAAATCAAAAC
TCATTTGAGTTAATGAGGTAAAGAGAAAATGAGCAAAAGCACAAACACGCTAAGTGCCGGCCGTCCGAGC
GCACGCAGCAGCAAGGCTGCAACGTTGGCCAGCCTGGCAGACACGCCAGCCATGAAGCGGGTCAACTTTC
AGTTGCCGGCGGAGGATCACACCAAGCTGAAGATGTACGCGGTACGCCAAGGCAAGACCATTACCGAGCT
GCTATCTGAATACATCGCGCAGCTACCAGAGTAAATGAGCAAATGAATAAATGAGTAGATGAATTTTAGC
GGCTAAAGGAGGCGGCATGGAAAATCAAGAACAACCAGGCACCGACGCCGTGGAATGCCCCATGTGTGGA
GGAACGGGCGGTTGGCCAGGCGTAAGCGGCTGGGTTGTCTGCCGGCCCTGCAATGGCACTGGAACCCCCA
AGCCCGAGGAATCGGCGTGACGGTCGCAAACCATCCGGCCCGGTACAAATCGGCGCGGCGCTGGGTGATG
ACCTGGTGGAGAAGTTGAAGGCCGCGCAGGCCGCCCAGCGGCAACGCATCGAGGCAGAAGCACGCCCCGG
TGAATCGTGGCAAGCGGCCGCTGATCGAATCCGCAAAGAATCCCGGCAACCGCCGGCAGCCGGTGCGCCG
TCGATTAGGAAGCCGCCCAAGGGCGACGAGCAACCAGATTTTTTCGTTCCGATGCTCTATGACGTGGGCA
CCCGCGATAGTCGCAGCATCATGGACGTGGCCGTTTTCCGTCTGTCGAAGCGTGACCGACGAGCTGGCGA
GGTGATCCGCTACGAGCTTCCAGACGGGCACGTAGAGGTTTCCGCAGGGCCGGCCGGCATGGCCAGTGTG
TGGGATTACGACCTGGTACTGATGGCGGTTTCCCATCTAACCGAATCCATGAACCGATACCGGGAAGGGA
AGGGAGACAAGCCCGGCCGCGTGTTCCGTCCACACGTTGCGGACGTACTCAAGTTCTGCCGGCGAGCCGA
TGGCGGAAAGCAGAAAGACGACCTGGTAGAAACCTGCATTCGGTTAAACACCACGCACGTTGCCATGCAG
CGTACGAAGAAGGCCAAGAACGGCCGCCTGGTGACGGTATCCGAGGGTGAAGCCTTGATTAGCCGCTACA
AGATCGTAAAGAGCGAAACCGGGCGGCCGGAGTACATCGAGATCGAGCTAGCTGATTGGATGTACCGCGA
GATCACAGAAGGCAAGAACCCGGACGTGCTGACGGTTCACCCCGATTACTTTTTGATCGATCCCGGCATC
GGCCGTTTTCTCTACCGCCTGGCACGCCGCGCCGCAGGCAAGGCAGAAGCCAGATGGTTGTTCAAGACGA
TCTACGAACGCAGTGGCAGCGCCGGAGAGTTCAAGAAGTTCTGTTTCACCGTGCGCAAGCTGATCGGGTC
AAATGACCTGCCGGAGTACGATTTGAAGGAGGAGGCGGGGCAGGCTGGCCCGATCCTAGTCATGCGCTAC
CGCAACCTGATCGAGGGCGAAGCATCCGCCGGTTCCTAATGTACGGAGCAGATGCTAGGGCAAATTGCCC
TAGCAGGGGAAAAAGGTCGAAAAGGTCTCTTTCCTGTGGATAGCACGTACATTGGGAACCCAAAGCCGTA
CATTGGGAACCGGAACCCGTACATTGGGAACCCAAAGCCGTACATTGGGAACCGGTCACACATGTAAGTG
ACTGATATAAAAGAGAAAAAAGGCGATTTTTCCGCCTAAAACTCTTTAAAACTTATTAAAACTCTTAAAA
CCCGCCTGGCCTGTGCATAACTGTCTGGCCAGCGCACAGCCGAAGAGCTGCAAAAAGCGCCTACCCTTCG
GTCGCTGCGCTCCCTACGCCCCGCCGCTTCGCGTCGGCCTATCGCGGCCGCTGGCCGCTCAAAAATGGCT
GGCCTACGGCCAGGCAATCTACCAGGGCGCGGACAAGCCGCGCCGTCGCCACTCGACCGCCGGCGCCCAC
ATCAAGGCACCCTGCCTCGCGCGTTTCGGTGATGACGGTGAAAACCTCTGACACATGCAGCTCCCGGAGA
CGGTCACAGCTTGTCTGTAAGCGGATGCCGGGAGCAGACAAGCCCGTCAGGGCGCGTCAGCGGGTGTTGG
CGGGTGTCGGGGCGCAGCCATGACCCAGTCACGTAGCGATAGCGGAGTGTATACTGGCTTAACTATGCGG
CATCAGAGCAGATTGTACTGAGAGTGCACCATATGCGGTGTGAAATACCGCACAGATGCGTAAGGAGAAA
ATACCGCATCAGGCGCTCTTCCGCTTCCTCGCTCACTGACTCGCTGCGCTCGGTCGTTCGGCTGCGGCGA
GCGGTATCAGCTCACTCAAAGGCGGTAATACGGTTATCCACAGAATCAGGGGATAACGCAGGAAAGAACA
TGTGAGCAAAAGGCCAGCAAAAGGCCAGGAACCGTAAAAAGGCCGCGTTGCTGGCGTTTTTCCATAGGCT
CCGCCCCCCTGACGAGCATCACAAAAATCGACGCTCAAGTCAGAGGTGGCGAAACCCGACAGGACTATAA
AGATACCAGGCGTTTCCCCCTGGAAGCTCCCTCGTGCGCTCTCCTGTTCCGACCCTGCCGCTTACCGGAT
ACCTGTCCGCCTTTCTCCCTTCGGGAAGCGTGGCGCTTTCTCATAGCTCACGCTGTAGGTATCTCAGTTC
GGTGTAGGTCGTTCGCTCCAAGCTGGGCTGTGTGCACGAACCCCCCGTTCAGCCCGACCGCTGCGCCTTA
TCCGGTAACTATCGTCTTGAGTCCAACCCGGTAAGACACGACTTATCGCCACTGGCAGCAGCCACTGGTA
ACAGGATTAGCAGAGCGAGGTATGTAGGCGGTGCTACAGAGTTCTTGAAGTGGTGGCCTAACTACGGCTA
CACTAGAAGGACAGTATTTGGTATCTGCGCTCTGCTGAAGCCAGTTACCTTCGGAAAAAGAGTTGGTAGC
TCTTGATCCGGCAAACAAACCACCGCTGGTAGCGGTGGTTTTTTTGTTTGCAAGCAGCAGATTACGCGCA
GAAAAAAAGGATCTCAAGAAGATCCTTTGATCTTTTCTACGGGGTCTGACGCTCAGTGGAACGAAAACTC
ACGTTAAGGGATTTTGGTCATGCATTCTAGGTACTAAAACAATTCATCCAGTAAAATATAATATTTTATT
TTCTCCCAATCAGGCTTGATCCCCAGTAAGTCAAAAAATAGCTCGACATACTGTTCTTCCCCGATATCCT
CCCTGATCGACCGGACGCAGAAGGCAATGTCATACCACTTGTCCGCCCTGCCGCTTCTCCCAAGATCAAT
AAAGCCACTTACTTTGCCATCTTTCACAAAGATGTTGCTGTCTCCCAGGTCGCCGTGGGAAAAGACAAGT
TCCTCTTCGGGCTTTTCCGTCTTTAAAAAATCATACAGCTCGCGCGGATCTTTAAATGGAGTGTCTTCTT
CCCAGTTTTCGCAATCCACATCGGCCAGATCGTTATTCAGTAAGTAATCCAATTCGGCTAAGCGGCTGTC
TAAGCTATTCGTATAGGGACAATCCGATATGTCGATGGAGTGAAAGAGCCTGATGCACTCCGCATACAGC
TCGATAATCTTTTCAGGGCTTTGTTCATCTTCATACTCTTCCGAGCAAAGGACGCCATCGGCCTCACTCA
TGAGCAGATTGCTCCAGCCATCATGCCGTTCAAAGTGCAGGACCTTTGGAACAGGCAGCTTTCCTTCCAG
CCATAGCATCATGTCCTTTTCCCGTTCCACATCATAGGTGGTCCCTTTATACCGGCTGTCCGTCATTTTT
AAATATAGGTTTTCATTTTCTCCCACCAGCTTATATACCTTAGCAGGAGACATTCCTTCCGTATCTTTTA
CGCAGCGGTATTTTTCGATCAGTTTTTTCAATTCCGGTGATATTCTCATTTTAGCCATTTATTATTTCCT
TCCTCTTTTCTACAGTATTTAAAGATACCCCAAGAAGCTAATTATAACAAGACGAACTCCAATTCACTGT
TCCTTGCATTCTAAAACCTTAAATACCAGAAAACAGCTTTTTCAAAGTTGTTTTCAAAGTTGGCGTATAA
CATAGTATCGACGGAGCCGATTTTGAAACCGCGGTGATCACAGGCAGCAACGCTCTGTCATCGTTACAAT
CAACATGCTACCCTCCGCGAGATCATCCGTGTTTCAAACCCGGCAGCTTAGTTGCCGTTCTTCCGAATAG
CATCGGTAACATGAGCAAAGTCTGCCGCCTTACAACGGCTCTCCCGCTGACGCCGTCCCGGACTGATGGG
CTGCCTGTATCGAGTGGTGATTTTGTGCCGAGCTGCCGGTCGGGGAGCTGTTGGCTGGCTGGTGGCAGGA
TATATTGTGGTGTAAACAAATTGACGCTTAGACAACTTAATAACACATTGCGGACGTTTTTAATGTACTG
AATTAACGCCGAATTAATTCGGGGGATCTGGATTTTAGTACTGGATTTTGGTTTTAGGAATTAGAAATTT
TATTGATAGAAGTATTTTACAAATACAAATACATACTAAGGGTTTCTTATATGCTCAACACATGAGCGAA
ACCCTATAGGAACCCTAATTCCCTTATCTGGGAACTACTCACACATTATTATGGAGAAACTCGAGCTTGT
CGATCGACAGATCCGGTCGGCATCTACTCTATTTCTTTGCCCTCGGACGAGTGCTGGGGCGTCGGTTTCC
ACTATCGGCGAGTACTTCTACACAGCCATCGGTCCAGACGGCCGCGCTTCTGCGGGCGATTTGTGTACGC
CCGACAGTCCCGGCTCCGGATCGGACGATTGCGTCGCATCGACCCTGCGCCCAAGCTGCATCATCGAAAT
TGCCGTCAACCAAGCTCTGATAGAGTTGGTCAAGACCAATGCGGAGCATATACGCCCGGAGTCGTGGCGA
TCCTGCAAGCTCCGGATGCCTCCGCTCGAAGTAGCGCGTCTGCTGCTCCATACAAGCCAACCACGGCCTC
CAGAAGAAGATGTTGGCGACCTCGTATTGGGAATCCCCGAACATCGCCTCGCTCCAGTCAATGACCGCTG
TTATGCGGCCATTGTCCGTCAGGACATTGTTGGAGCCGAAATCCGCGTGCACGAGGTGCCGGACTTCGGG
GCAGTCCTCGGCCCAAAGCATCAGCTCATCGAGAGCCTGCGCGACGGACGCACTGACGGTGTCGTCCATC
ACAGTTTGCCAGTGATACACATGGGGATCAGCAATCGCGCATATGAAATCACGCCATGTAGTGTATTGAC
CGATTCCTTGCGGTCCGAATGGGCCGAACCCGCTCGTCTGGCTAAGATCGGCCGCAGCGATCGCATCCAT
AGCCTCCGCGACCGGTTGTAGAACAGCGGGCAGTTCGGTTTCAGGCAGGTCTTGCAACGTGACACCCTGT
GCACGGCGGGAGATGCAATAGGTCAGGCTCTCGCTAAACTCCCCAATGTCAAGCACTTCCGGAATCGGGA
GCGCGGCCGATGCAAAGTGCCGATAAACATAACGATCTTTGTAGAAACCATCGGCGCAGCTATTTACCCG
CAGGACATATCCACGCCCTCCTACATCGAAGCTGAAAGCACGAGATTCTTCGCCCTCCGAGAGCTGCATC
AGGTCGGAGACGCTGTCGAACTTTTCGATCAGAAACTTCTCGACAGACGTCGCGGTGAGTTCAGGCTTTT
TCATATCTCATTGCCCCCCGGGATCTGCGAAAGCTCGAGAGAGATAGATTTGTAGAGAGAGACTGGTGAT
TTCAGCGTGTCCTCTCCAAATGAAATGAACTTCCTTATATAGAGGAAGGTCTTGCGAAGGATAGTGGGAT
TGTGCGTCATCCCTTACGTCAGTGGAGATATCACATCAATCCACTTGCTTTGAAGACGTGGTTGGAACGT
CTTCTTTTTCCACGATGCTCCTCGTGGGTGGGGGTCCATCTTTGGGACCACTGTCGGCAGAGGCATCTTG
AACGATAGCCTTTCCTTTATCGCAATGATGGCATTTGTAGGTGCCACCTTCCTTTTCTACTGTCCTTTTG
ATGAAGTGACAGATAGCTGGGCAATGGAATCCGAGGAGGTTTCCCGATATTACCCTTTGTTGAAAAGTCT
CAATAGCCCTTTGGTCTTCTGAGACTGTATCTTTGATATTCTTGGAGTAGACGAGAGTGTCGTGCTCCAC
CATGTTATCACATCAATCCACTTGCTTTGAAGACGTGGTTGGAACGTCTTCTTTTTCCACGATGCTCCTC
GTGGGTGGGGGTCCATCTTTGGGACCACTGTCGGCAGAGGCATCTTGAACGATAGCCTTTCCTTTATCGC
AATGATGGCATTTGTAGGTGCCACCTTCCTTTTCTACTGTCCTTTTGATGAAGTGACAGATAGCTGGGCA
ATGGAATCCGAGGAGGTTTCCCGATATTACCCTTTGTTGAAAAGTCTCAATAGCCCTTTGGTCTTCTGAG
ACTGTATCTTTGATATTCTTGGAGTAGACGAGAGTGTCGTGCTCCACCATGTTGGCAAGCTGCTCTAGCC
AATACGCAAACCGCCTCTCCCCGCGCGTTGGCCGATTCATTAATGCAGCTGGCACGACAGGTTTCCCGAC
TGGAAAGCGGGCAGTGAGCGCAACGCAATTAATGTGAGTTAGCTCACTCATTAGGCACCCCAGGCTTTAC
ACTTTATGCTTCCGGCTCGTATGTTGTGTGGAATTGTGAGCGGATAACAATTTCACACAGGAAACAGCTA
TGACCATGATTACG
Features (pLannotate 1.2.2; 23 found; start..end, strand, type, name):
    438..1148    +  CDS            &alpha;GFP: &alpha;GFP is a basic (constitutively fluorescent) long stokes shift fluorescent protein published in 1996, derived from Aequorea victoria.
   1215..1610    -  CDS            REN_TGMVY: Experimental evidence at protein level: Swiss-Prot protein existence level 1. Increases viral DNA accumulation. Enhances infectivity and symptom expression (By similarity). From Tomato golden mosaic virus (strain Yellow vein) (TGMV).
   1688..2737    -  CDS            REP_BGYMJ: Experimental evidence at protein level: Swiss-Prot protein existence level 1. Essential for the replication of viral ssDNA. The closed circular ssDNA genome is first converted to a superhelical dsDNA. Rep binds a specific region at the genome origin of replication. It introduces an endonucleolytic nick within the conserved sequence 5'- TAATATTAC-3' in the intergenic region of the genome present in all geminiviruses, thereby initiating the rolling circle replication (RCR). Following cleavage, binds covalently to the 5'-phosphate of DNA as a tyrosyl ester. The cleavage gives rise to a free 3'-OH
   3090..3194    +  CDS            CAPSD_ABMVW (fragment): Experimental evidence at protein level: Swiss-Prot protein existence level 1. Encapsidates the viral DNA into characteristic twinned ('geminate') particles. Binds the genomic viral ssDNA and shuttles it into and out of the cell nucleus. The CP of bipartite geminiviruses is not required for cell-to-cell or systemic movement. From Abutilon mosaic virus (isolate West India) (AbMV).
   3200..3222    +  misc_feature   MCS (fragment): pUC18/19 multiple cloning site
   3225..3379    +  CDS            lacZα (fragment): LacZα fragment of β-galactosidase; lacZ fragment
   3445..3469    +  misc_feature   RB T-DNA repeat: right border repeat from nopaline C58 T-DNA
   3808..4209    +  CDS            Y4CG_SINFN (fragment): Protein inferred from homology: Swiss-Prot protein existence level 3. From Sinorhizobium fredii (strain NBRC 101917 / NGR234).
   4769..5398    +  CDS            pVS1 StaA: stability protein from the Pseudomonas plasmid pVS1 (Heeb et al., 2000)
   5831..6899    +  CDS            pVS1 RepA (fragment): replication protein from the Pseudomonas plasmid pVS1 (Heeb et al., 2000)
   6965..7159    +  rep_origin     pVS1 oriV: origin of replication for the Pseudomonas plasmid pVS1 (Heeb et al., 2000)
   7362..7401    +  CDS            rop (fragment): Rop protein, which maintains plasmids at low copy number; rop
   7503..7643    +  misc_feature   bom: basis of mobility region from pBR322
   7829..8417    -  rep_origin     ori: high-copy-number ColE1/pMB1/pBR322/pUC origin of replication
   8504..9298    -  CDS            KanR: aminoglycoside phosphotransferase; aphA-3; confers resistance to kanamycin
   9723..9747    +  misc_feature   LB T-DNA repeat: left border repeat from nopaline C58 T-DNA
   9825..9999    -  polyA_signal   CaMV poly(A) signal: cauliflower mosaic virus polyadenylation signal
  10039..11064   -  CDS            HygR: hygromycin B phosphotransferase confers resistance to hygromycin
  11132..11809   -  promoter       CaMV 35S promoter (enhanced): cauliflower mosaic virus 35S promoter with a duplicated enhancer region
  11899..11987   +  CDS            lacI (fragment): lac repressor; lacI; The lac repressor binds to the lac operator to inhibit transcription in E. coli. This inhibition can be relieved by adding lactose or isopropyl-β-D-thiogalactopyranoside (IPTG).
  12000..12021   +  protein_bind   CAP binding site: CAP binding activates transcription in the presence of cAMP. E. coli catabolite activator protein
  12036..12066   +  promoter       lac promoter: promoter for the E. coli lac operon
  12070..12092   +  protein_bind   lac operator (fragment): The lac repressor binds to the lac operator to inhibit transcription in E. coli. This inhibition can be relieved by adding lactose or isopropyl-β-D-thiogalactopyranoside (IPTG). lac repressor encoded by lacI
