[The description below was written by a language model from this plasmid's Addgene catalogue record and pLannotate feature annotations shown in this document.]
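Description:
pJRT.Agro.CLCrVA.010 is an Agrobacterium binary vector built on pCAMBIA 1300 that delivers the DNA-A component of the cotton leaf crumple virus (CLCrV, a bipartite begomovirus) virus-induced gene silencing system into plants. The backbone carries a high-copy ColE1/pUC-type origin with the pBR322 bom region for propagation in E. coli. For maintenance in Agrobacterium it has the pVS1 oriV with the RepA and StaA replication and stability functions. Bacterial selection is by kanamycin. Between the nopaline-type left and right T-DNA border repeats lies the pCAMBIA plant marker cassette: hygromycin phosphotransferase driven by an enhanced CaMV 35S promoter and terminated by the CaMV poly(A) signal. Remnants of the lacZα/pUC multiple cloning site region are also present there, and the insert was placed into this region.

The roughly 3.2 kb insert, cloned between SacI and SalI, is the CLCrV VIGS A component carrying a 711-bp full-length smRSGFP gene. The feature table shows the GFP coding sequence followed by complementary-sense viral ORFs matched by homology to the geminiviral replication enhancer (REN) and the replication initiator protein (Rep). Rep nicks the conserved origin sequence in the intergenic region to start rolling-circle replication. Only a short capsid protein fragment is annotated, which is consistent with GFP occupying the coat protein position, although the record does not say so explicitly; no promoter for GFP is annotated. The viral feature names refer to related begomoviruses because they are homology matches, not CLCrV-specific annotations.

According to the associated publication title, the construct belongs to a low-cost method for delivering the CLCrV silencing system. The alternative name CLCrVA:GFP suggests that it serves as a GFP-bearing version of the vector. As the A component of a bipartite virus, it would be expected to need a matching B component, which the record does not describe.
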