Addgene plasmid #31810: pJRT.Agro.CLCrVA.010
Depositing lab: Niki Robertson. Depositing organization: North Carolina State University. Publication: Method: low-cost delivery of the cotton leaf crumple virus-induced gene silencing system. Tuttle JR, Haigler CH, Robertson D. Plant Methods. 2012 Aug 1;8(1):27. doi: 10.1186/1746-4811-8-27. PubMed 22853641.
Backbone
  Vector backbone: pCAMBIA 1300
  Backbone manufacturer: Cambia Labs
  Backbone size w/o insert (bp): 8935
  Total vector size (bp): 12124
  Modifications to backbone: CLCrV VIGS A component containing a 711-bp full length smRSGFP gene was inserted between the SacI and SalI sites in the pCAMBIA 1300 backbone.
  Vector type: Agrobacterium Binary
  Selectable markers: Hygromycin
Growth in bacteria
  Bacterial resistance: Kanamycin, 50 μg/mL
  Growth temperature: 37°C
  Growth strain: DH5alpha
  Copy number: High Copy
Gene/Insert
  Gene/Insert name: JRTCLCrVA.010 (alt names: JRT.010; CLCrVA:GFP)
  Species: Begomovirus
  Insert size (bp): 3189
  GenBank ID: EU541443.1 U70496
  Cloning method: Restriction Enzyme; 5′ cloning site SacI (not destroyed); 3′ cloning site SalI (destroyed during cloning)
  Sequencing primers: 5′ AACAGCTATGACCATG; 3′ GTAAAACGACGGCCAGT
Terms and licenses: Academic/Nonprofit Terms; Industry Terms: Not Available to Industry
How to cite: pJRT.Agro.CLCrVA.010 was a gift from Niki Robertson (Addgene plasmid # 31810 ; http://n2t.net/addgene:31810 ; RRID:Addgene_31810)
