>Addgene plasmid #31810 | pJRT.Agro.CLCrVA.010 | addgene partial sequence | sequence record 50886 | M13_pUC_rev
TGACCCAGGACTCAAAAACTAGCTCTCAACTTCTCTCATATGTTGTGGAGTCTGGAGTCCTTTATATATG
TTTACGCTATAGAAGGCATTTGGGGACTCTCCCGGGCCCACCATAGGACTCCATACCGCGGCCATCTATA
TAATATTACTGATGGCCGCGCGGATTTTGGAGCCCCCTTTTGTCGTTAGCGCGACCTTTAATTCAAATTA
AAGGTTGCTTTTTTCTATCGTCCGATCATTTTGCGCCTGACTAGCCTAGATATTAGCAACAACTTCGCGG
CTAAGTTGTTGACCGTCAAGTATAAATTAATGGGCTTATGGCCTAATGGGTATAGAGCAAAATGGCATGC
AGTAAAGGAGAAGAACTTTTCACTGGAGTTGTCCCAATTCTTGTTGAATTAGATGGTGATGTTAATGGGC
ACAAATTTTCTGTCAGTGGAGAGGGTGAAGGTGATGCAACATACGGAAAACTTACCCTTAAATTTATTTG
CACTACTGGAAAACTACCTGTTCCATGGCCAACACTTGTCACTACTTTCACTTATGGTGTTCAATGCTTT
TCAAGATACCCAGATCATATGAAGCGGCACGACTTCTTCAAGAGCGCCATGCCTGAGGGATACGTGCAGG
AGAGGACCATCTCTTTCAAGGACGACGGGAACTACAAGACACGTGCTGAAGTCAAGTTTGAGGGAGACAC
CCTCGTCAACAGGATCGAGCTTA
